Addgene plasmid #26891: pCAGGS-NICD
Depositing lab: Nicholas Gaiano. Depositing organization: Johns Hopkins University and School of Medicine. Publication: Notch3 signaling promotes radial glial/progenitor character in the mammalian telencephalon. Dang L, Yoon K, Wang M, Gaiano N. Dev Neurosci. 2006;28(1-2):58-69. 10.1159/000090753 PubMed 16508304.
Backbone
  Vector backbone: pCAG
  Backbone size w/o insert (bp): 4800
  Vector type: Mammalian Expression
Growth in bacteria
  Bacterial resistance: Ampicillin, 100 μg/mL
  Growth temperature: 37°C
  Growth strain: DH5alpha
  Copy number: High Copy
Gene/Insert
  Gene/Insert name: NICD (alt name: Notch intracellular domain)
  Species: M. musculus (mouse)
  Insert size (bp): 2500
  Mutation: E2299K
  GenBank ID: NM_008714.3
  Entrez Gene: Notch1 (a.k.a. 9930111A19Rik, Mis6, N1, Tan1, lin-12)
  Tag / fusion protein: FLAG (N terminal on insert); b-globin polyA (C terminal on backbone)
  Cloning method: Restriction Enzyme
  Sequencing primers: 5′ pCAG-Fwd
Terms and licenses: Academic/Nonprofit Terms; Industry Terms: Not Available to Industry
How to cite: pCAGGS-NICD was a gift from Nicholas Gaiano (Addgene plasmid # 26891 ; http://n2t.net/addgene:26891 ; RRID:Addgene_26891)
