[The description below was written by a language model from this plasmid's Addgene catalogue record.]
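Description:
pCAGGS-NICD is a mammalian expression plasmid built on the pCAG/pCAGGS backbone (about 4.8 kb without insert). It carries an insert of roughly 2.5 kb encoding the intracellular domain of mouse Notch1 (NICD). The plasmid is maintained at high copy in E. coli under ampicillin selection. The record includes no feature table, so the bacterial origin and the exact regulatory elements are not itemised. The backbone name and the pCAG forward sequencing primer point to the CAG promoter, a hybrid of the CMV early enhancer and chicken β-actin promoter that gives strong, broadly active transcription in mammalian cells. Transcripts are terminated by a β-globin polyadenylation signal supplied by the backbone, which the catalogue lists in the tag field although it is not a protein fusion.

The insert carries an N-terminal FLAG epitope, which allows the expressed protein to be detected or immunoprecipitated with anti-FLAG antibodies. The record also notes an E2299K substitution in the coding sequence but does not say whether it affects function. NICD is the fragment normally released from the membrane when ligand-activated Notch is cleaved. It then enters the nucleus and drives target gene transcription. Expressing it on its own therefore yields ligand-independent, constitutively active Notch1 signalling. Such a construct is typically used for gain-of-function studies by transfection or electroporation. The associated publication concerns Notch signalling in promoting radial glial and progenitor character in the mammalian telencephalon, which is consistent with using this plasmid to force Notch pathway activation in neural progenitors.
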