>Addgene plasmid #26891 | pCAGGS-NICD | addgene partial sequence | sequence record 33114 | 26891 with Bglob-pA-R
CCACCACCTTCTGATAGGCAGCCTGCACCTGAGGAGTGAATTGCTCGAGGCGGCCGCGATATCTCTAGTT
TATTTTCTTGGAACAGATATGTTTTTCCCTAGTGCCATAGAAAACAATACATATAAATAAAAAGGCAGTG
TTTCTGTGGAAAATAAAAGTACATAAATAAATACTAAAAAAAAAAATGGAAATTCTTGTCCTCTTATTTT
GTATAAAAACATTTTTTAAAAGGCTCCTTTGGTCGCCCCAGCATCCTGAAGCACTGGAAAGGACTCCCAA
CAGGGCTTGGGAACGGAAGCTGGGGTCCTGCATCCCACATCTCTGTTTATTTAAATGCCTCTGGAATGTG
GGTGATCTGGGACGGCATGGTGGTGGGCGGGCTGGAGATGCCCTCGGACCAATCAGAGATGTTGGAATGC
GGGGAGGAGCTGGACCACTGGTCAGGGGACTCAGGGGATGGGGTGAGGAAGGGGTGCTCTGGCACCTGCA
GCTGGTGGCTGGGGGTGTTGTCCACAGGGGAGGAGGAGTAACTGTGCTGGGAAGGAGGGGTCAGGAACTG
GGTAGTGGTCATGGGTGGGACCATGGAGGATGGCAGTGATGTGGGCAGGGCCTGGCTTTCCTGGGGCAGA
ATGGTGTGCACAGGCAGACTGCTGGGGCCCAGCGGTTGTACATCTGCCTGACTGGGCTCCCCACTCAAGA
AGCTCCGGCCCAGGTGCCCATTGGCTGCCGAGCTCACACTGAGGTGTGGCTGTGATGGTGGCTGCAGGTT
CTGA
