>Addgene plasmid #26891 | pCAGGS-NICD | addgene partial sequence | sequence record 181527 | Addgene Partial NGS Result
GCCTCGGGCCGGGGAGGGCTCGGGGGAGGGGCGCGGCGGCCCCCGGAGCGCCGGCGGCTGTCGAGGCGCG
GCGAGCCGCAGCCATTGCCTTTTATGGTAATCGTGCGAGAGGGCGCAGGGACTTCCTTTGTCCCAAATCT
GTGCGGAGCCGAAATCTGGGAGGCGCCGCCGCACCCCCTCTAGCGGGCGCGGGGCGAAGCGGTGCGGCGC
CGGCAGGAAGGAAATGGGCGGGGAGGGCCTTCGTGCGTCGCCGCGCCGCCGTCCCCTTCTCCCTCTCCAG
CCTCGGGGCTGTCCGCGGGGGGACGGCTGCCTTCGGGGGGGACGGGGCAGGGCGGGGTTCGGCTTCTGGC
GTGTGACCGGCGGCTCTAGCTAGAGCCTCTGCTAACCATGTTCATGCCTTCTTCTTTTTCCTACAGCTCC
TGGGCAACGTGCTGGTTATTGTGCTGTCTCATCATTTTGGCAAAGAATTGGAATTCGACCATGGACTACA
AAGACGATGACGATAAAGGGGGGATCATTCCTTACAAGATTGAGGCCGTGAAGAGTGAGCCGGTGGAGCC
TCCGCTGCCCTCGCAGCTGCACCTCATGTACGTGGCAGCGGCCGCCTTCGTGCTCCTGTTCTTTGTGGGC
TGTGGGGTGCTGCTGTCCCGCAAGCGCCGGCGGCAGCATGGCCAGCTCTGGTTCCCTGAGGGTTTCAAAG
TGTCAGAGGCCAGCAAGAAGAAGCGGAGAGAGCCCCTCGGCGAGGACTCAGTCGGCCTCAAGCCCCTGAA
GAATGCCTCAGATGGTGCTCTGATGGACGACAATCAGAACGAGTGGGGAGACGAAGACCTGGAGACCAAG
AAGTTCCGGTTTGAGGAGCCAGTAGTTCTCCCTGACCTGAGTGATCAGACTGACCACAGGCAGTGGACCC
AGCAGCACCTGGACGCTGCTGACCTGCGCATGTCTGCCATGGCCCCAACACCGCCTCAGGGGGAGGTGGA
TGCTGACTGCATGGATGTCAATGTTCGAGGACCAGATGGCTTCACACCCCTCATGATTGCCTCCTGCAGT
GGAGGGGGCCTTGAGACAGGCAACAGTGAAGAAGAAGAAGATGCACCTGCTGTCATCTCTGACTTCATCT
ACCAGGGCGCCAGCTTGCACAACCAGACAGACCGCACCGGGGAGACCGCCTTGCACTTGGCTGCCCGATA
CTCTCGTTCAGATGCTGCAAAGCGCTTGCTGGAGGCCAGTGCAGATGCCAACATCCAGGACAACATGGGC
CGTACTCCGTTACATGCAGCAGTTTCTGCAGATGCTCAGGGTGTCTTCCAGATCCTGCTCCGGAACAGGG
CCACAGATCTGGATGCCCGAATGCATGATGGCACAACTCCACTGATCCTGGCTGCGCGCCTGGCCGTGGA
GGGCATGCTGGAGGACCTCATCAACTCACATGCTGACGTCAATGCCGTGGATGACCTAGGCAAGTCGGCT
TTGCATTGGGCGGCCGCGGTGAACAATGTGGATGCTGCTGTTGTGCTCCTGAAGAACGGAGCCAACAAGG
ACATGCAGAACAACAAGGAGGAGACTCCCCTGTTCCTGGCCGCCCGTGAGGGCAGCTATGAGACTGCCAA
AGTGTTGCTGGACCACTTTGCCAACCGGGACATCACGGATCACATGGACCGATTGCCGCGGGACATCGCA
CAGGAGCGTATGCACCACGATATCGTGCGGCTTTTGGATGAGTACAACCTGGTGCGCAGCCCACAGCTGC
ATGGCACTGCCCTGGGTGGCACACCCACTCTGTCTCCCACACTCTGCTCGCCCAATGGCTACCTGGGCAA
TCTCAAGTCTGCCACACAGGGCAAGAAGGCCCGCAAGCCCAGCACCAAAGGGCTGGCTTGTGGTAGCAAG
GAAGCTAAGGACCTCAAGGCACGGAGGAAGAAGTCCCAGGATGGCAAGGGCTGCCTGTTGGACAGCTCGA
GCATGCTGTCGCCTGTGGACTCCCTCGAGTCACCCCATGGCTACTTGTCAGATGTGGCCTCGCCACCCCT
CCTCCCCTCCCCATTCCAGCAGTCTCCATCCATGCCTCTCAGCCACCTGCCTGGTATGCCTGACACTCAC
CTGGGCATCAGCCACTTGAATGTGGCAGCCAAGCCTGAGATGGCAGCACTGGCTGGAGGTAGCCGGTTGG
CCTTTGAGCCACCCCCGCCACGCCTCTCCCACCTGCCTGTAGCCTCCAGTGCCAGCACAGTGCTGAGTAC
CAATGGCACGGGGGCTATGAATTTCACCGTGGGTGCACCGGCAAGCTTGAATGGCCAGTGTAAGTGGCTT
CCCCGGCTCCAGAATGGCATGGTGCCCAGCCAGTACAACCCACTACGGCCGGGTGTGACGCCGGGCACAC
TGAGCACACAGGCAGCTGGCCTCCAGCATAGCATGATGGGGCCACTACACAGCAGCCTCTCCACCAATAC
CTTGTCCCCGATTATTTACCAGGGCCTGCCCAACACACGGCTGGCAACACAGCCTCACCTGGTGCAGACC
CAGCAGGTGCAGCCACAGAACTTACAGCTCCAGCCTCAGAACCTGCAGCCACCATCACAGCCACACCTCA
GTGTGAGCTCGGCAGCCAATGGGCACCTGGGCCGGAGCTTCTTGAGTGGGGAGCCCAGTCAGGCAGATGT
ACAACCGCTGGGCCCCAGCAGTCTGCCTGTGCACACCATTCTGCCCCAGGAAAGCCAGGCCCTGCCCACA
TCACTGCCATCCTCCATGGTCCCACCCATGACCACTACCCAGTTCCTGACCCCTCCTTCCCAGCACAGTT
ACTCCTCCTCCCCTGTGGACAACACCCCCAGCCACCAGCTGCAGGTGCCAGAGCACCCCTTCCTCACCCC
ATCCCCTGAGTCCCCTGACCAGTGGTCCAGCTCCTCCCCGCATTCCAACATCTCTGATTGGTCCGAGGGC
ATCTCCAGCCCGCCCACCACCATGCCGTCCCAGATCACCCACATTCCAGAGGCATTTAAATAAACAGAGA
TGTGGGATGCAGGACCCCAGCTTCCGTTCCCAAGCCCTGTTGGGAGTCCTTTCCAGTGCTTCAGGATGCT
GGGGCGACCAAAGGAGCCTTTTAAAAAATGTTTTTATACAAAATAAGAGGACAAGAATTTCCATTTTTTT
TTTTAGTATTTATTTATGTACTTTTATTTTCCACAGAAACACTGCCTTTTTATTTATATGTATTGTTTTC
TATGGCACTAGGGAAAAACATATCTGTTCCAAGAAAATAAACTAGAGATATCGCGGCCGCCTCGAGCAAT
TCACTCCTCAGGTGCAGGCTGCCTATCAGAAGGTGGTGGCTGGTGTGGCCAATGCCCTGGCTCACAAATA
CCACTGAGATCTTTTTCCCTCTGCCAAAAATTATGGGGACATCATGAAGCCCCTTGAGCATCTGACTTCT
GGCTAATAAAGGAAATTTATTTTCATTGCAATAGTGTGTTGGAATTTTTTGTGTCTCTCACTCGGAAGGA
CATATGGGAGGGCAAATCATTTAAAACATCAGAATGAGTATTTGGTTTAGAGTTTGGCAACATATGCCCA
TATGCTGGCTGCCATGAACAAAGGTTGGCTATAAAGAGGTCATCAGTATATGAAACAGCCCCCTGCTGTC
CATTCCTTATTCCATAGAAAAGCCTTGACTTGAGGTTAGATTTTTTTTATATTTTGTTTTGTGTTATTTT
TTTCTTTAACATCCCTAAAATTTTCCTTACATGTTTTACTAGCCAGATTTTTCCTCCTCTCCTGACTACT
CCCAGTCATAGCTGTCCCTCTTCTCTTATGGAGATCCCTCGACCTGCAGCCCAAGCTTGGCGTAATCATG
GTCATAGCTGTTTCCTGTGTGAAATTGTTATCCGCTCACAATTCCACACAACATACGAGCCGGAAGCATA
AAGTGTAAAGCCTGGGGTGCCTAATGAGTGAGCTAACTCACATTAATTGCGTTGCGCTCACTGCCCGCTT
TCCAGTCGGGAAACCTGTCGTGCCAGCGGATCCGCATCTCAATTAGTCAGCAACCATAGTCCCGCCCCTA
ACTCCGCCCATCCCGCCCCTAACTCCGCCCAGTTCCGCCCATTCTCCGCCCCATGGCTGACTAATTTTTT
TTATTTATGCAGAGGCCGAGGCCGCCTCGGCCTCTGAGCTATTCCAGAAGTAGTGAGGAGGCTTTTTTGG
AGGCCTAGGCTTTTGCAAAAAGCTAACTTGTTTATTGCAGCTTATAATGGTTACAAATAAAGCAATAGCA
TCACAAATTTCACAAATAAAGCATTTTTTTCACTGCATTCTAGTTGTGGTTTGTCCAAACTCATCAATGT
ATCTTATCATGTCTGGATCCGCTGCATTAATGAATCGGCCAACGCGCGGGGAGAGGCGGTTTGCGTATTG
GGCGCTCTTCCGCTTCCTCGCTCACTGACTCGCTGCGCTCGGTCGTTCGGCTGCGGCGAGCGGTATCAGC
TCACTCAAAGGCGGTAATACGGTTATCCACAGAATCAGGGGATAACGCAGGAAAGAACATGTGAGCAAAA
GGCCAGCAAAAGGCCAGGAACCGTAAAAAGGCCGCGTTGCTGGCGTTTTTCCATAGGCTCCGCCCCCCTG
ACGAGCATCACAAAAATCGACGCTCAAGTCAGAGGTGGCGAAACCCGACAGGACTATAAAGATACCAGGC
GTTTCCCCCTGGAAGCTCCCTCGTGCGCTCTCCTGTTCCGACCCTGCCGCTTACCGGATACCTGTCCGCC
TTTCTCCCTTCGGGAAGCGTGGCGCTTTCTCATAGCTCACGCTGTAGGTATCTCAGTTCGGTGTAGGTCG
